>Addgene plasmid #185852 | pILGFP3A2 (2) | addgene full sequence | sequence record 370761 | Addgene NGS Result
CCACCTAGGCCAAAATGTCTAAAGGTGAAGAATTATTCACTGGTGTTGTCCCAATTTTGGTTGAATTAGA
TGGTGATGTTAATGGTCACAAATTTTCTGTCTCCGGTGAAGGTGAAGGTGATGCTACTTACGGTAAATTG
ACCTTAAAATTTATTTGTACTACTGGTAAATTGCCAGTTCCATGGCCAACCTTAGTCACTACTTTCGGTT
ATGGTGTTCAATGTTTTGCGAGATACCCAGATCATATGAAACAACATGACTTTTTCAAGTCTGCCATGCC
AGAAGGTTATGTTCAAGAAAGAACTATTTTTTTCAAAGATGACGGTAACTACAAGACCAGAGCTGAAGTC
AAGTTTGAAGGTGATACCTTAGTTAATAGAATCGAATTAAAAGGTATTGATTTTAAAGAAGATGGTAACA
TTTTAGGTCACAAATTGGAATACAACTATAACTCTCACAATGTTTACATCATGGCTGACAAACAAAAGAA
TGGTATCAAAGTTAACTTCAAAATTAGACACAACATTGAAGATGGTTCTGTTCAATTAGCTGACCATTAT
CAACAAAATACTCCAATTGGTGATGGTCCAGTCTTGTTACCAGACAACCATTACTTATCCACTCAATCTG
CCTTATCCAAAGATCCAAACGAAAAGAGAGACCACATGGTCTTGTTAGAATTTGTTACTGCTGCTGGTAT
TACCCATGGTATGGATGAATTGTACAAAAGATCTTAAATTGAATTGAATTGAAATCGATAGATCAATTTT
TTTCTTTTCTCTTTCCCCATCCTTTACGCTAAAATAATAGTTTATTTTATTTTTTGAATATTTTTTATTT
ATATACGTATATATAGACTATTATTTATCTTTTAATGATTATTAAGATTTTTATTAAAAAAAAATTCGCT
CCTCTTTTAATGCCTTTATGCAGTTTTTTTTTCCCATTCGATATTTCTATGTTCGGGTTCAGCGTATTTT
AAGTTTAATAACTCGAAAATTCTGCGTTCGTTAAAGCTTTCGAGAAGGATATTATTTACTAGTAGGACTA
TTTGCAAAGGGAAGGGATGCTAAGGTAGAGGGTGAACGTTACAGAAAAGCAGGCTGGGAAGCATATTTGA
GAAGATGCGGCCAGCAAAACTAAAAAACTGTATTATAAGTAAATGCATGTATACTAAACTCACAAATTAG
AGCTTCAATTTAATTATATCAGTTATTACCCGGGAATCTCGGTCGTAATGATTTAAATGCATGCAAGCTT
GGCGTAATCATGGTCATAGCTGTTTCCTGTGTGAAATTGTTATCCGCTCACAATTCCACACAACATACGA
GCCGGAAGCATAAAGTGTAAAGCCTGGGGTGCCTAATGAGTGAGCTAACTCACATTAATTGCGTTGCGCT
CACTGCCCGCTTTCCAGTCGGGAAACCTGTCGTGCCAGCTGCATTAATGAATCGGCCAACGCGCGGGGAG
AGGCGGTTTGCGTATTGGGCGCTCTTCCGCTTCCTCGCTCACTGACTCGCTGCGCTCGGTCGTTCGGCTG
CGGCGAGCGGTATCAGCTCACTCAAAGGCGGTAATACGGTTATCCACAGAATCAGGGGATAACGCAGGAA
AGAACATGTGAGCAAAAGGCCAGCAAAAGGCCAGGAACCGTAAAAAGGCCGCGTTGCTGGCGTTTTTCCA
TAGGCTCCGCCCCCCTGACGAGCATCACAAAAATCGACGCTCAAGTCAGAGGTGGCGAAACCCGACAGGA
CTATAAAGATACCAGGCGTTTCCCCCTGGAAGCTCCCTCGTGCGCTCTCCTGTTCCGACCCTGCCGCTTA
CCGGATACCTGTCCGCCTTTCTCCCTTCGGGAAGCGTGGCGCTTTCTCATAGCTCACGCTGTAGGTATCT
CAGTTCGGTGTAGGTCGTTCGCTCCAAGCTGGGCTGTGTGCACGAACCCCCCGTTCAGCCCGACCGCTGC
GCCTTATCCGGTAACTATCGTCTTGAGTCCAACCCGGTAAGACACGACTTATCGCCACTGGCAGCAGCCA
CTGGTAACAGGATTAGCAGAGCGAGGTATGTAGGCGGTGCTACAGAGTTCTTGAAGTGGTGGCCTAACTA
CGGCTACACTAGAAGAACAGTATTTGGTATCTGCGCTCTGCTGAAGCCAGTTACCTTCGGAAAAAGAGTT
GGTAGCTCTTGATCCGGCAAACAAACCACCGCTGGTAGCGGTGGTTTTTTTGTTTGCAAGCAGCAGATTA
CGCGCAGAAAAAAAGGATCTCAAGAAGATCCTTTGATCTTTTCTACGGGGTCTGACGCTCAGTGGAACGA
AAACTCACGTTAAGGGATTTTGGTCATGAGATTATCAAAAAGGATCTTCACCTAGATCCTTTTAAATTAA
AAATGAAGTTTTAAATCAATCTAAAGTATATATGAGTAAACTTGGTCTGACAGTTACCAATGCTTAATCA
GTGAGGCACCTATCTCAGCGATCTGTCTATTTCGTTCATCCATAGTTGCCTGACTCCCCGTCGTGTAGAT
AACTACGATACGGGAGGGCTTACCATCTGGCCCCAGTGCTGCAATGATACCGCGAGACCCACGCTCACCG
GCTCCAGATTTATCAGCAATAAACCAGCCAGCCGGAAGGGCCGAGCGCAGAAGTGGTCCTGCAACTTTAT
CCGCCTCCATCCAGTCTATTAATTGTTGCCGGGAAGCTAGAGTAAGTAGTTCGCCAGTTAATAGTTTGCG
CAACGTTGTTGCCATTGCTACAGGCATCGTGGTGTCACGCTCGTCGTTTGGTATGGCTTCATTCAGCTCC
GGTTCCCAACGATCAAGGCGAGTTACATGATCCCCCATGTTGTGCAAAAAAGCGGTTAGCTCCTTCGGTC
CTCCGATCGTTGTCAGAAGTAAGTTGGCCGCAGTGTTATCACTCATGGTTATGGCAGCACTGCATAATTC
TCTTACTGTCATGCCATCCGTAAGATGCTTTTCTGTGACTGGTGAGTACTCAACCAAGTCATTCTGAGAA
TAGTGTATGCGGCGACCGAGTTGCTCTTGCCCGGCGTCAATACGGGATAATACCGCGCCACATAGCAGAA
CTTTAAAAGTGCTCATCATTGGAAAACGTTCTTCGGGGCGAAAACTCTCAAGGATCTTACCGCTGTTGAG
ATCCAGTTCGATGTAACCCACTCGTGCACCCAACTGATCTTCAGCATCTTTTACTTTCACCAGCGTTTCT
GGGTGAGCAAAAACAGGAAGGCAAAATGCCGCAAAAAAGGGAATAAGGGCGACACGGAAATGTTGAATAC
TCATACTCTTCCTTTTTCAATATTATTGAAGCATTTATCAGGGTTATTGTCTCATGAGCGGATACATATT
TGAATGTATTTAGAAAAATAAACAAATAGGGGTTCCGCGCACATTTCCCCGAAAAGTGCCACCTGACGTC
TAAGAAACCATTATTATCATGACATTAACCTATAAAAATAGGCGTATCACGAGGCCCTTTCGTCTCGCGC
GTTTCGGTGATGACGGTGAAAACCTCTGACACATGCAGCTCCCGGAGACGGTCACAGCTTGTCTGTAAGC
GGATGCCGGGAGCAGACAAGCCCGTCAGGGCGCGTCAGCGGGTGTTGGCGGGTGTCGGGGCTGGCTTAAC
TATGCGGCATCAGAGCAGATTGTACTGAGAGTGCACCATATGCGGTGTGAAATACCGCACAGATGCGTAA
GGAGAAAATACCGCATCAGGCGCCATTCGCCATTCAGGCTGCGCAACTGTTGGGAAGGGCGATCGGTGCG
GGCCTCTTCGCTATTACGCCAGCTGGCGAAAGGGGGATGTGCTGCAAGGCGATTAAGTTGGGTAACGCCA
GGGTTTTCCCAGTCACGACGTTGTAAAACGACGGCCAGTGAATTCATTTAAATTTTTTTGATTCGGTAAT
CTCCGAACAGAAGGAAGAACGAAGGAAGGAGCACAGACTTAGATTGGTATATATACGCATATGTAGTGTT
GAAGAAACATGAAATTGCCCAGTATTCTTAACCCAACTGCACAGAACAAAAACCTGCAGGAAACGAAGAT
AAAACATGTCCACAAAATCATATACCAGTAGAGCTGAGACTCATGCAAGTCCGGTTGCATCGAAACTTTT
ACGTTTAATGGATGAAAAGAAGACCAATTTGTGTGCTTCTCTTGACGTTCGTTCGACTGATGAGCTATTG
AAACTTGTTGAAACGTTGGGTCCATACATTTGCCTTTTGAAAACACACGTTGATATCTTGGATGATTTCA
GTTATGAGGGTACTGTCGTTCCATTGAAAGCATTGGCAGAGAAATACAAGTTCTTGATATTTGAGGACAG
AAAATTCGCCGATATCGGTAACACAGTCAAATTACAATATACATCGGGCGTTTACCGTATCGCAGAATGG
TCTGATATCACCAACGCCCACGGGGTTACTGGTGCTGGTATTGTTGCTGGCTTGAAACAAGGTGCGCAAG
AGGTCACCAAAGAACCAAGGGGATTATTGATGCTTGCTGAATTGTCTTCCAAGGGTTCTCTAGCACACGG
TGAATATACTAAGGGTACCGTTGATATTGCAAAGAGTGATAAAGATTTCGTTATTGGGTTCATTGCTCAG
AACGATATGGGAGGAAGAGAAGAAGGGTTTGATTGGCTAATCATGACCCCAGGTGTAGGTTTAGACGACA
AAGGCGATGCATTGGGTCAGCAGTACAGAACCGTCGACGAAGTTGTAAGTGGTGGATCAGATATCATCAT
TGTTGGCAGAGGACTTTTCGCCAAGGGTAGAGATCCTAAGGTTGAAGGTGAAAGATACAGAAATGCTGGA
TGGGAAGCGTACCAAAAGAGAATCAGCGCTCCCCATTAATTATACAGGAAACTTAATAGAACAAATCACA
TATTTAATCTAATAGCCACCTGCATTGGCACGGTGCAACACTACTTCAACTTCATCTTACAAAAAGATCA
CGTGATCTGTTGTATTGGGATCTCTAGACCTAATAACTTCGTATAGCATACATTATACGAAGTTATATTA
AGGGTTGCTCGAGAAAGAGCTCCAGAAAGCGACCACCCAACTTTGGCTGATAATAGCGTATAAACAATGC
ATACTTTGTACGTTCAAAATACAATGCAGTAGATATATTTATGCATATTACATATAATACATATCACATA
GGAAGCAACAGGCGCGTTGGACTTTTAATTTTCGAGGACCGCGAATCCTTACATCACACCCAATCCCCCA
CAAGTGATCCCCCACACACCATAGCTTCAAAATGTTTCTACTCCTTTTTTACTCTTCCAGATTTTCTCGG
ACTCCGCGCATCGCCGTACCACTTCAAAACACCCAAGCACAGCATACTAAATTTCCCCTCTTTCTTCCTC
TAGGGTGTCGTTAATTACCCGTACTAAAGGTTTGGAAAAGAAAAAAGAGACCGCCTCGTTTCTTTTTCTT
CGTCGAAAAAGGCAATAAAAATTTTTATCACGTTTCTTTTTCTTGAAAATTTTTTTTTTTGATTTTTTTC
TCTTTCGATGACCTCCCATTGATATTTAAGTTAATAAACGGTCTTCAATTTCTCAAGTTTCAGTTTCATT
TTTCTTGTTCTATTACAACTTTTTTTACTTCTTGCTCATTAGAAAGAAAGCATAGCAATCTAATCTAAGT
TTTAATTACAAACGGCCTAAAACATACCAGATCGCCACCCGCGCTTTAATCTGGAGAGGTGAAGAATACG
ACCACCTAGGCCAACTCGCAAATCAACAACTCTCAATTCAAGGCCTAAAACATACCAGATCGCCACCCGC
GCTTTAATCTGGAGAGGTGAAGAATACGACCACCTAGGCCAACTCGCAAATCAACAACTCGAGGCCTAAA
ACATACCAGATCGCCACCCGCGCTTTAATCTGGAGAGGTGAAGAATACGA
Features (pLannotate 1.2.2; 17 found; start..end, strand, type, name):
     15..728     +  CDS            GFPmut3: GFPmut3 is a basic (constitutively fluorescent) green fluorescent protein published in 1996, derived from Aequorea victoria. It is reported to be a very rapidly-maturing weak dimer.
    738..1008    +  terminator     PGK1 terminator: S. cerevisae PGK1; transcription terminator for 3-phosphoglycerate kinase gene
   1044..1143    +  CDS            URA3 (fragment): orotidine-5'-phosphate decarboxylase, required for uracil biosynthesis; S. cerevisiae URA3; yeast auxotrophic marker, counterselectable with 5-fluoroorotic acid (5-FOA)
   1297..1313    -  protein_bind   lac operator: The lac repressor binds to the lac operator to inhibit transcription in E. coli. This inhibition can be relieved by adding lactose or isopropyl-β-D-thiogalactopyranoside (IPTG). lac repressor encoded by lacI
   1321..1351    -  promoter       lac promoter: promoter for the E. coli lac operon
   1366..1387    -  protein_bind   CAP binding site: CAP binding activates transcription in the presence of cAMP. E. coli catabolite activator protein
   1400..1492    -  CDS            lacI (fragment): lac repressor; lacI; The lac repressor binds to the lac operator to inhibit transcription in E. coli. This inhibition can be relieved by adding lactose or isopropyl-β-D-thiogalactopyranoside (IPTG).
   1675..2263    -  rep_origin     ori: high-copy-number ColE1/pMB1/pBR322/pUC origin of replication
   2434..3294    -  CDS            AmpR: β-lactamase; bla; confers resistance to ampicillin, carbenicillin, and related antibiotics
   3295..3399    -  promoter       AmpR promoter: bla
   3494..3529    +  CDS            rop (fragment): Rop protein, which maintains plasmids at low copy number; rop
   3631..3730    +  misc_feature   bom (fragment): basis of mobility region from pBR322
   3736..3893    -  CDS            lacZα (fragment): LacZα fragment of β-galactosidase; lacZ fragment
   3900..4063    +  promoter       URA3 promoter (fragment): S. cerevisiae URA3
   4066..4851    +  CDS            URA3: PYRF_YEAST - Experimental evidence at protein level: Swiss-Prot protein existence level 1. From Saccharomyces cerevisiae (strain ATCC 204508 / S288c) (Baker's yeast).
   5003..5036    +  protein_bind   loxP: Cre-mediated recombination occurs in the 8-bp core sequence (GCATACAT). Cre recombinase
   5262..5669    +  promoter       TEF1 promoter: S. cerevisiae TEF1; promoter for EF-1α
