[The description below was written by a language model from this plasmid's Addgene catalogue record and pLannotate feature annotations shown in this document.]
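Description:
pILGFP3A2 (2) is a yeast expression construct built on a pUC19 backbone by Gibson assembly, intended for testing a riboswitch-regulated promoter in Saccharomyces cerevisiae. In E. coli it is maintained at high copy through the ColE1/pUC origin and selected with ampicillin via the β-lactamase gene. Remnants of the pUC19 lac region (lac promoter and operator, CAP site, lacZα fragment) flank the insert. No yeast origin of replication or centromere is annotated. The cassette is instead bracketed by a URA3 promoter fragment on one side and a short S. cerevisiae URA3 fragment, recorded as the URA3 terminator region, on the other. This suggests integration at the URA3 locus by homologous recombination, although the record does not state it explicitly.

The insert comprises two units. The first is a uracil auxotrophic marker: the URA3 promoter drives a URA3 coding sequence that the catalogue names as KlURA3, although the automated annotation matched it to the S. cerevisiae protein. The catalogue lists an AgTEF1 terminator after the marker, but this is not annotated. A single loxP site is annotated downstream of the marker. The second unit is the test cassette. Here the constitutive TEF1 promoter is followed by three copies of a tetracycline riboswitch (listed in the catalogue but not annotated), then yEGFP (annotated as GFPmut3) and the PGK1 terminator. Tetracycline-binding aptamers placed in the 5′ untranslated region typically impede translation when the ligand is bound, so GFP fluorescence reports how strongly tetracycline modulates output from the TEF1 promoter. The construct was made to characterise this riboswitch-appended promoter as part of work on artificial regulatory circuits for yeast metabolic engineering.
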