Addgene plasmid #185852: pILGFP3A2 (2)
Purpose: Testing the TEF1 promoter appended with 3 tetracycline riboswitch using a green fluorescence protein as the reporter
Depositing lab: Claudia Vickers. Depositing organization: University of Queensland. Publication: Engineering eukaryote-like regulatory circuits to expand artificial control mechanisms for metabolic engineering in Saccharomyces cerevisiae. Peng B, Bandari NC, Lu Z, Howard CB, Scott C, Trau M, Dumsday G, Vickers CE. Commun Biol. 2022 Feb 16;5(1):135. doi: 10.1038/s42003-022-03070-z. PubMed 35173283.
Backbone
  Vector backbone: pUC19
  Vector type: Yeast Expression
Growth in bacteria
  Bacterial resistance: Ampicillin, 100 μg/mL
  Growth temperature: 37°C
  Growth strain: DH5alpha
  Copy number: High Copy
Gene/Insert
  Gene/Insert name: PURA3>KlURA3>TAgTEF1-PTEF1>3*TcRb>yEGFP>TPGK1-TURA3
  Species: Synthetic
  Mutation: None
  Cloning method: Gibson Cloning
Terms and licenses: Academic/Nonprofit Terms; Industry Terms: Not Available to Industry
How to cite: pILGFP3A2 (2) was a gift from Claudia Vickers (Addgene plasmid # 185852 ; http://n2t.net/addgene:185852 ; RRID:Addgene_185852)
